>Addgene plasmid #140027 | XLone-Puro eGFP | addgene full sequence | sequence record 275840 | Addgene NGS Result
AATTCCACTCGAGTGGCTCCGGTGCCCGTCAGTGGGCAGAGCGCACATCGCCCACAGTCCCCGAGAAGTT
GGGGGGAGGGGTCGGCAATTGAACCGGTGCCTAGAGAAGGTGGCGCGGGGTAAACTGGGAAAGTGATGTC
GTGTACTGGCTCCGCCTTTTTCCCGAGGGTGGGGGAGAACCGTATATAAGTGCAGTAGTCGCCGTGAACG
TTCTTTTTCGCAACGGGTTTGCCGCCAGAACACAGGTGTCGTGACGCGGGATCCGCCACCATGGATTACA
AAGACGATGACGATAAGATGTCTAGACTGGACAAGAGCAAAGTCATAAACTCTGCTCTGGAATTACTCAA
TGGAGTCGGTATCGAAGGCCTGACGACAAGGAAACTCGCTCAAAAGCTGGGAGTTGAGCAGCCTACCCTG
TACTGGCACGTGAAGAACAAGCGGGCCCTGCTCGATGCCCTGCCAATCGAGATGCTGGACAGGCATCATA
CCCACTCCTGCCCCCTGGAAGGCGAGTCATGGCAAGACTTTCTGCGGAACAACGCCAAGTCATACCGCTG
TGCTCTCCTCTCACATCGCGACGGGGCTAAAGTGCATCTCGGCACCCGCCCAACAGAGAAACAGTACGAA
ACCCTGGAAAATCAGCTCGCGTTCCTGTGTCAGCAAGGCTTCTCCCTGGAGAACGCACTGTACGCTCTGT
CCGCCGTGGGCCACTTTACACTGGGCTGCGTATTGGAGGAACAGGAGCATCAAGTAGCAAAAGAGGAAAG
AGAGACACCTACCACCGATTCTATGCCCCCACTTCTGAAACAAGCAATTGAGCTGTTCGACCGGCAGGGA
GCCGAACCTGCCTTCCTTTTCGGCCTGGAACTAATCATATGTGGCCTGGAGAAACAGCTAAAGTGCGAAA
GCGGCGGGCCGACCGACGCCCTTGACGATTTTGACTTAGACATGCTCCCAGCCGATGCCCTTGACGACTT
TGACCTTGATATGCTGCCTGCTGACGCTCTTGACGATTTTGACCTTGACATGCTCCCCGGGGGCAGCGGA
GAGGGCAGAGGAAGTCTTCTAACATGCGGTGACGTGGAGGAGAATCCCGGCCCTAGGCTCGAGATGACCG
AGTACAAGCCCACGGTGCGCCTCGCCACCCGCGACGACGTCCCCAGGGCCGTACGCACCCTCGCCGCCGC
GTTCGCCGACTACCCCGCCACGCGCCACACCGTCGATCCGGACCGCCACATCGAGCGGGTCACCGAGCTG
CAAGAACTCTTCCTCACGCGCGTCGGGCTCGACATCGGCAAGGTGTGGGTCGCGGACGACGGCGCCGCGG
TGGCGGTCTGGACCACGCCGGAGAGCGTCGAAGCGGGGGCGGTGTTCGCCGAGATCGGCCCGCGCATGGC
CGAGTTGAGCGGTTCCCGGCTGGCCGCGCAGCAACAGATGGAAGGCCTCCTGGCGCCGCACCGGCCCAAG
GAGCCCGCGTGGTTCCTGGCCACCGTCGGCGTCTCGCCCGACCACCAGGGCAAGGGTCTGGGCAGCGCCG
TCGTGCTCCCCGGAGTGGAGGCGGCCGAGCGCGCCGGGGTGCCCGCCTTCCTGGAGACCTCCGCGCCCCG
CAACCTCCCCTTCTACGAGCGGCTCGGCTTCACCGTCACCGCCGACGTCGAGGTGCCCGAAGGACCGCGC
ACCTGGTGCATGACCCGCAAGCCCGGTGCCTGATCTAGAGGGCCCGTTTAGTTAACTTGTTTATTGCAGC
TTATAATGGTTACAAATAAAGCAATAGCATCACAAATTTCACAAATAAAGCATTTTTTTCACTGCTAAAA
GTTTTGTTACTTTATAGAAGAAATTTTGAGTTTTTGTTTTTTTTTAATAAATAAATAAACATAAATAAAT
TGTTTGTTGAATTTATTATTAGTATGTAAGTGTAAATATAATAAAACTTAATATCTATTCAAATTAATAA
ATAAACCTCGATATACAGACCGATAAAACACATGCGTCAATTTTACGCATGATTATCTTTAACGTACGTC
ACAATATGATTATCTTTCTAGGGTTAAGTCGACCTTGGCGTAATCATGGTCATAGCTGTTTCCTGTGTGA
AATTGTTATCCGCTCACAATTCCACACAACATACGAGCCGGAAGCATAAAGTGTAAAGCCTGGGGTGCCT
AATGAGTGAGCTAACTCACATTAATTGCGTTGCGCTCACTGCCCGCTTTCCAGTCGGGAAACCTGTCGTG
CCAGCTGCATTAATGAATCGGCCAACGCGCGGGGAGAGGCGGTTTGCGTATTGGGCGCTCTTCCGCTTCC
TCGCTCACTGACTCGCTGCGCTCGGTCGTTCGGCTGCGGCGAGCGGTATCAGCTCACTCAAAGGCGGTAA
TACGGTTATCCACAGAATCAGGGGATAACGCAGGAAAGAACATGTGAGCAAAAGGCCAGCAAAAGGCCAG
GAACCGTAAAAAGGCCGCGTTGCTGGCGTTTTTCCATAGGCTCCGCCCCCCTGACGAGCATCACAAAAAT
CGACGCTCAAGTCAGAGGTGGCGAAACCCGACAGGACTATAAAGATACCAGGCGTTTCCCCCTGGAAGCT
CCCTCGTGCGCTCTCCTGTTCCGACCCTGCCGCTTACCGGATACCTGTCCGCCTTTCTCCCTTCGGGAAG
CGTGGCGCTTTCTCATAGCTCACGCTGTAGGTATCTCAGTTCGGTGTAGGTCGTTCGCTCCAAGCTGGGC
TGTGTGCACGAACCCCCCGTTCAGCCCGACCGCTGCGCCTTATCCGGTAACTATCGTCTTGAGTCCAACC
CGGTAAGACACGACTTATCGCCACTGGCAGCAGCCACTGGTAACAGGATTAGCAGAGCGAGGTATGTAGG
CGGTGCTACAGAGTTCTTGAAGTGGTGGCCTAACTACGGCTACACTAGAAGAACAGTATTTGGTATCTGC
GCTCTGCTGAAGCCAGTTACCTTCGGAAAAAGAGTTGGTAGCTCTTGATCCGGCAAACAAACCACCGCTG
GTAGCGGTGGTTTTTTTGTTTGCAAGCAGCAGATTACGCGCAGAAAAAAAGGATCTCAAGAAGATCCTTT
GATCTTTTCTACGGGGTCTGACGCTCAGTGGAACGAAAACTCACGTTAAGGGATTTTGGTCATGAGATTA
TCAAAAAGGATCTTCACCTAGATCCTTTTAAATTAAAAATGAAGTTTTAAATCAATCTAAAGTATATATG
AGTAAACTTGGTCTGACAGTTACCAATGCTTAATCAGTGAGGCACCTATCTCAGCGATCTGTCTATTTCG
TTCATCCATAGTTGCCTGACTCCCCGTCGTGTAGATAACTACGATACGGGAGGGCTTACCATCTGGCCCC
AGTGCTGCAATGATACCGCGAGACCCACGCTCACCGGCTCCAGATTTATCAGCAATAAACCAGCCAGCCG
GAAGGGCCGAGCGCAGAAGTGGTCCTGCAACTTTATCCGCCTCCATCCAGTCTATTAATTGTTGCCGGGA
AGCTAGAGTAAGTAGTTCGCCAGTTAATAGTTTGCGCAACGTTGTTGCCATTGCTACAGGCATCGTGGTG
TCACGCTCGTCGTTTGGTATGGCTTCATTCAGCTCCGGTTCCCAACGATCAAGGCGAGTTACATGATCCC
CCATGTTGTGCAAAAAAGCGGTTAGCTCCTTCGGTCCTCCGATCGTTGTCAGAAGTAAGTTGGCCGCAGT
GTTATCACTCATGGTTATGGCAGCACTGCATAATTCTCTTACTGTCATGCCATCCGTAAGATGCTTTTCT
GTGACTGGTGAGTACTCAACCAAGTCATTCTGAGAATAGTGTATGCGGCGACCGAGTTGCTCTTGCCCGG
CGTCAATACGGGATAATACCGCGCCACATAGCAGAACTTTAAAAGTGCTCATCATTGGAAAACGTTCTTC
GGGGCGAAAACTCTCAAGGATCTTACCGCTGTTGAGATCCAGTTCGATGTAACCCACTCGTGCACCCAAC
TGATCTTCAGCATCTTTTACTTTCACCAGCGTTTCTGGGTGAGCAAAAACAGGAAGGCAAAATGCCGCAA
AAAAGGGAATAAGGGCGACACGGAAATGTTGAATACTCATACTCTTCCTTTTTCAATATTATTGAAGCAT
TTATCAGGGTTATTGTCTCATGAGCGGATACATATTTGAATGTATTTAGAAAAATAAACAAATAGGGGTT
CCGCGCACATTTCCCCGAAAAGTGCCACCTGACGTCTAAGAAACCATTATTATCATGACATTAACCTATA
AAAATAGGCGTATCACGAGGCCCTTTCGTCTCGCGCGTTTCGGTGATGACGGTGAAAACCTCTGACACAT
GCAGCTCCCGGAGACGGTCACAGCTTGTCTGTAAGCGGATGCCGGGAGCAGACAAGCCCGTCAGGGCGCG
TCAGCGGGTGTTGGCGGGTGTCGGGGCTGGCTTAACTATGCGGCATCAGAGCAGATTGTACTGAGAGTGC
ACCATATGCGGTGTGAAATACCGCACAGATGCGTAAGGAGAAAATACCGCATCAGGCGCCATTCGCCATT
CAGGCTGCGCAACTGTTGGGAAGGGCGATCGGTGCGGGCCTCTTCGCTATTACGCCAGCTGGCGAAAGGG
GGATGTGCTGCAAGGCGATTAAGTTGGGTAACGCCAGGGTTTTCCCAGTCACGACGTTGTAAAACGACGG
CCAGTGAATTCTTAACCCTAGAAAGATAGTCTGCGTAAAATTGACGCATGCATTCTTGAAATATTGCTCT
CTCTTTCTAAATAGCGCGAATCCGTCGCTGTGCATTTAGGACATCTCAGTCGCCGCTTGGAGCTCCCGTG
AGGCGTGCTTGTCAATGCGGTAAGTGTCACTGATTTTGAACTATAACGACCGCGTGAGTCAAAATGACGC
ATGATTATCTTTTACGTGACTTTTAAGATTTAACTCATACGATAATTATATTGTTATTTCATGTTCTACT
TACGTGATAACTTATTATATATATATTTTCTTGTTATAGATATCAAACTTGTTTATTGCAGCTTATAATG
GTTACAAATAAGGCAATAGCATCACAAATTTCACAAATAAGGCATTTTTTTCACTGCATTCTAGTTTTGG
TTTGTCCAAACTCATCAATGTATCTTATCATGTCTGGATCTCAAATCCCTCGGAAGCTGCGCCTGTCTTA
GGTTGGAGTGATACATTTTTATCACTTTTACCCGTCTTTGGATTAGGCAGTAGCTCTGACGGCCCTCCTG
TCTTAGGTTAGTGAAAAATGTCACTCTCTTACCCGTCATTGGCTGTCCAGCTTAGCTCGCAGGGGAGGTG
GTCTACTAGTTTAGAATTCCTTGTACAGCTCGTCCATGCCGAGAGTGATCCCGGCGGCGGTCACGAACTC
CAGCAGGACCATGTGATCGCGCTTCTCGTTGGGGTCTTTGCTCAGGGCGGACTGGGTGCTCAGGTAGTGG
TTGTCGGGCAGCAGCACGGGGCCGTCGCCGATGGGGGTGTTCTGCTGGTAGTGGTCGGCGAGCTGCACGC
TGCCGTCCTCGATGTTGTGGCGGATCTTGAAGTTCACCTTGATGCCGTTCTTCTGCTTGTCGGCCATGAT
ATAGACGTTGTGGCTGTTGTAGTTGTACTCCAGCTTGTGCCCCAGGATGTTGCCGTCCTCCTTGAAGTCG
ATGCCCTTCAGCTCGATGCGGTTCACCAGGGTGTCGCCCTCGAACTTCACCTCGGCGCGGGTCTTGTAGT
TGCCGTCGTCCTTGAAGAAGATGGTGCGCTCCTGGACGTAGCCTTCGGGCATGGCGGACTTGAAGAAGTC
GTGCTGCTTCATGTGGTCGGGGTAGCGGCTGAAGCACTGCACGCCGTAGGTCAGGGTGGTCACGAGGGTG
GGCCAGGGCACGGGCAGCTTGCCGGTGGTGCAGATGAACTTCAGGGTCAGCTTGCCGTAGGTGGCATCGC
CCTCGCCCTCGCCGGACACGCTGAACTTGTGGCCGTTTACGTCGCCGTCCAGCTCGACCAGGATGGGCAC
CACCCCGGTGAACAGCTCCTCGCCCTTGCTCACCATGGTACCTTTACGAGGGTAGGAAGTGGTACGGAAA
GTTGGTATAAGACAAAAGTGTTGTGGAATTGAAGTTTACTCAAAAAATCAGCACTCTTTTATAGGCGCCC
TGGTTTACATAAGCAAAGCTTATACGTTCTCTATCACTGATAGGGAGTAAACTGGATATACGTTCTCTAT
CACTGATAGGGAGTAAACTGTAGATACGTTCTCTATCACTGATAGGGAGTAAACTGGTCATACGTTCTCT
ATCACTGATAGGGAGTAAACTCCTTATACGTTCTCTATCACTGATAGGGAGTAAAGTCTGCATACGTTCT
CTATCACTGATAGGGAGTAAACTCTTCATACGTTCTCTATCACTGATAGGGAGTAAACTCGAGGTGAT
Features (pLannotate 1.2.2; 18 found; start..end, strand, type, name):
     34..245     +  promoter       EF-1α core promoter: core promoter for human elongation factor EF-1α
    298..995     +  CDS            rtTA3 (fragment): reverse tetracycline transactivator 3 activates expression from Tet-responsive promoters in the presence of doxycycline
    925..1035    +  CDS            VP48: 3 tandem repeats of the minimal activation domain of herpes simplex virus VP16 (Cheng et al., 2013)
   1114..1713    +  CDS            PuroR: puromycin N-acetyltransferase; pac from Streptomyces alboniger; confers resistance to puromycin
   1734..1815    +  polyA_signal   SV40 poly(A) signal: SV40 polyadenylation signal
   2103..2119    -  protein_bind   lac operator: The lac repressor binds to the lac operator to inhibit transcription in E. coli. This inhibition can be relieved by adding lactose or isopropyl-β-D-thiogalactopyranoside (IPTG). lac repressor encoded by lacI
   2127..2157    -  promoter       lac promoter: promoter for the E. coli lac operon
   2172..2193    -  protein_bind   CAP binding site: CAP binding activates transcription in the presence of cAMP. E. coli catabolite activator protein
   2206..2298    -  CDS            lacI (fragment): lac repressor; lacI; The lac repressor binds to the lac operator to inhibit transcription in E. coli. This inhibition can be relieved by adding lactose or isopropyl-β-D-thiogalactopyranoside (IPTG).
   2481..3069    -  rep_origin     ori: high-copy-number ColE1/pMB1/pBR322/pUC origin of replication
   3240..4100    -  CDS            AmpR: β-lactamase; bla; confers resistance to ampicillin, carbenicillin, and related antibiotics
   4101..4205    -  promoter       AmpR promoter: bla
   4300..4335    +  CDS            rop (fragment): Rop protein, which maintains plasmids at low copy number; rop
   4437..4536    +  misc_feature   bom (fragment): basis of mobility region from pBR322
   4542..4699    -  CDS            lacZα (fragment): LacZα fragment of β-galactosidase; lacZ fragment
   5016..5150    +  polyA_signal   SV40 poly(A) signal: SV40 polyadenylation signal
   5340..6056    -  CDS            EGFP: EGFP is a basic (constitutively fluorescent) green fluorescent protein published in 1996, derived from Aequorea victoria. It is reported to be a rapidly-maturing weak dimer with moderate acid sensitivity.
   6063..6430    -  promoter       TRE3GS promoter: 3rd-generation Tet-responsive promoter that can be activated by binding of Tet-On® 3G, modified to eliminate binding sites for endogenous mammalian transcription factors
