[The description below was written by a language model from this plasmid's Addgene catalogue record and pLannotate feature annotations shown in this document.]
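Description:
XLone-Puro eGFP is a mammalian expression and synthetic biology plasmid that places an all-in-one doxycycline-inducible (Tet-On) system on a single vector. It derives from an earlier XLone backbone in which the blasticidin resistance gene was exchanged for puromycin resistance. In bacteria it is maintained through a high-copy ColE1/pUC-type origin and selected with ampicillin via the β-lactamase gene. Short lac promoter/operator, lacZα, lacI, rop and bom fragments are remnants of the cloning backbone and have no apparent role in the mammalian cassettes.

The payload consists of two divergently oriented transcription units. In one, the EF-1α core promoter constitutively drives a reverse tetracycline transactivator (annotated as an rtTA3 fragment with VP16-derived minimal activation repeats), followed by the puromycin N-acetyltransferase coding sequence and an SV40 polyadenylation signal. The two reading frames appear to be expressed from the same transcript, although the feature table does not annotate the linking element between them. In the other unit, on the opposite strand, the third-generation Tet-responsive TRE3GS promoter controls EGFP, which was cloned between KpnI and SpeI sites. An SV40 poly(A) signal is annotated downstream of it, though on the opposite strand in the table.

When doxycycline is added, the transactivator binds the TRE promoter and switches on EGFP, so reporter level and timing can be tuned by inducer dose and duration. The stated purpose refers to nuclear eGFP, but no nuclear localisation signal is annotated. Nor does the record annotate any transposon or other genomic integration elements. The plasmid serves as a reporter version of the system for generating puromycin-selected cells with tunable, temporally controlled expression.
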