Addgene plasmid #140027: XLone-Puro eGFP
Purpose: Tunable and temporal expression control of nuclear eGFP
Depositing lab: Xiaoping Bao. Depositing organization: Purdue University.
Backbone
  Vector backbone: Addgene #96930
  Backbone size w/o insert (bp): 5721
  Total vector size (bp): 6438
  Modifications to backbone: blasticidin resistant gene switched to puromycin
  Vector type: Mammalian Expression, Synthetic Biology
  Selectable markers: Puromycin
Growth in bacteria
  Bacterial resistance: Ampicillin, 100 μg/mL
  Growth temperature: 37°C
  Growth strain: NEB Stable
  Copy number: High Copy
Gene/Insert
  Gene/Insert name: Enhanced Green Fluorescent Protein (alt name: eGFP)
  Species: Synthetic
  Promoter: TRE3G
  Cloning method: Restriction Enzyme; 5′ cloning site KnpI (not destroyed); 3′ cloning site SpeI (not destroyed)
  Sequencing primers: 5′ M13 FWD; 3′ M13 RVS
Terms and licenses: Academic/Nonprofit Terms; Industry Terms: Not Available to Industry
How to cite: XLone-Puro eGFP was a gift from Xiaoping Bao (Addgene plasmid # 140027 ; http://n2t.net/addgene:140027 ; RRID:Addgene_140027)
